Addgene plasmid #13799: pGL3-NRASshort
Depositing lab: Frank Slack. Depositing organization: Yale University. Publication: RAS is regulated by the let-7 microRNA family. Johnson SM, Grosshans H, Shingara J, Byrom M, Jarvis R, Cheng A, Labourier E, Reinert KL, Brown D, Slack FJ. Cell. 2005 Mar 11. 120(5):635-47. 10.1016/j.cell.2005.01.014 PubMed 15766527.
Backbone
  Vector backbone: pGL3 promoter
  Backbone manufacturer: promega
  Backbone size w/o insert (bp): 5010
  Vector type: Mammalian Expression, Luciferase
Growth in bacteria
  Bacterial resistance: Ampicillin, 100 μg/mL
  Growth temperature: 37°C
  Growth strain: DH5alpha
  Copy number: High Copy
Gene/Insert
  Gene/Insert name: NRAS
  Species: H. sapiens (human)
  Insert size (bp): 1140
  GenBank ID: NM_002524
  Entrez Gene: NRAS (a.k.a. ALPS4, CMNS, KRAS, N-ras, NCMS, NRAS1, NS6)
  Cloning method: Restriction Enzyme; 5′ cloning site Xba1 (destroyed during cloning); 3′ cloning site Xba1 (destroyed during cloning)
  Sequencing primers: 5′ AAGGGCGGAAAGATCGCCGTG
Terms and licenses: Academic/Nonprofit Terms; Industry Terms: Not Available to Industry
How to cite: pGL3-NRASshort was a gift from Frank Slack (Addgene plasmid # 13799 ; http://n2t.net/addgene:13799 ; RRID:Addgene_13799)
