[The description below was written by a language model from this plasmid's Addgene catalogue record.]
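Description:
pGL3-NRASshort is a mammalian luciferase reporter plasmid built on the Promega pGL3-Promoter backbone (about 5 kb without insert). It is propagated in E. coli as a high-copy plasmid under ampicillin selection. In the standard pGL3-Promoter design, a firefly luciferase gene is driven by the SV40 promoter and followed by a polyadenylation signal. This gives constitutive reporter expression after transfection into mammalian cells, and there is no mammalian selection marker for stable lines. No feature table is provided with the record, so these backbone elements are inferred from the named vector rather than confirmed by annotation.

The insert is a 1,140 bp fragment of human NRAS, referenced to the NRAS mRNA entry, cloned into an XbaI site with both junction sites destroyed in the process. In pGL3 vectors the XbaI site lies immediately downstream of the luciferase stop codon, so the fragment most likely sits in the 3′ untranslated region of the reporter transcript. The record does not state which part of the NRAS transcript was used. However, the placement, the name "short" and the associated publication on let-7 microRNA regulation of RAS all suggest the shorter form of the NRAS 3′UTR rather than coding sequence.

In this arrangement, luciferase output reports post-transcriptional control conferred by the NRAS sequence. If microRNAs such as let-7 bind sites within the fragment, reporter activity should fall, and it should recover when the microRNA is inhibited. The plasmid is therefore suited to transient transfection assays of microRNA-mediated repression of NRAS, typically normalised to a co-transfected control reporter.
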