>Addgene plasmid #13799 | pGL3-NRASshort | addgene partial sequence | sequence record 20113 | 13799 with EBVrev
GAGGTTTGAAAATCACTGATCACAGCTATTAAATAACAATGCACCAAAGTTTTACAATATTTGAACATCT
GCAAGTGTAGAGCTTTCTGGTATGACACAAATTTGAATACAAATGGAAGTTCATTGAATATTAGGTTTAT
CAGTAAGCTAGGGGAAACAAATTACATACATTGTATAGGTAGTAACCTATGAAAAAAGTGGAGATTAGGT
AAAAATTATTAAGTGAAATTATTCATGTGCTTTCAGTTTCATCTTTCTCCTGGGAAAGCCCCAAAACAGG
CCTCTGGAAAACCAATTTCATACATGTACAAAATGGCATCTGCTCTCAAATAGATATAGCTTTCCTTCAA
TGGTAGATAAGTCACAGACGTATCTCAGACATTCATTTCATGCATAAGGATTTTTGAGACATCTATTCCA
CTGAAATATTATAAAGGAAGTCTACAAACCACTTCTAGGAAAAAGGCACTTCACTGTGAAAGTTGGATTT
AATTACGTCAAAGTTGTGACTAGGATAGACTCAAAATTCAGTATTCATTTTTGTATTTATGAATCTAGAG
CAGATGCCAGTTTAGAGAATAGAGCCGATAACATTATAAACAAACCAAACAGCAATAATAACTATATTCT
TGGCAAAACAGTAATTTATGACATTTCTCCAAAAATTAGCATAGTTCTAAGTTCAACAG
